>Addgene plasmid #135866 | D53_Ld_365900 | addgene full sequence | sequence record 274657 | Addgene NGS Result
GACATTGATTATTGACTAGTTATTAATAGTAATCAATTACGGGGTCATTAGTTCATAGCCCATATATGGA
GTTCCGCGTTACATAACTTACGGTAAATGGCCCGCCTGGCTGACCGCCCAACGACCCCCGCCCATTGACG
TCAATAATGACGTATGTTCCCATAGTAACGCCAATAGGGACTTTCCATTGACGTCAATGGGTGGAGTATT
TACGGTAAACTGCCCACTTGGCAGTACATCAAGTGTATCATATGCCAAGTCCGCCCCCTATTGACGTCAA
TGACGGTAAATGGCCCGCCTGGCATTATGCCCAGTACATGACCTTACGGGACTTTCCTACTTGGCAGTAC
ATCTACGTATTAGTCATCGCTATTACCATGGTGATGCGGTTTTGGCAGTACACCAATGGGCGTGGATAGC
GGTTTGACTCACGGGGATTTCCAAGTCTCCACCCCATTGACGTCAATGGGAGTTTGTTTTGGCACCAAAA
TCAACGGGACTTTCCAAAATGTCGTAATAACCCCGCCCCGTTGACGCAAATGGGCGGTAGGCGTGTACGG
TGGGAGGTCTATATAAGCAGAGCTCGTTTAGTGAACCGTCAGATCCTCACTCTCTTCCGCATCGCTGTCT
GCGAGGGCCAGCTGTTGGGCTCGCGGTTGAGGACAAACTCTTCGCGGTCTTTCCAGTACTCTTGGATCGG
AAACCCGTCGGCCTCCGAACGGTACTCCGCCACCGAGGGACCTGAGCGAGTCCGCATCGACCGGATCGGA
AAACCTCTCGAGAAAGGCGTCTAACCAGTCACAGTCGCAAGGTAGGCTGAGCACCGTGGCGGGCGGCAGC
GGGTGGCGGTCGGGGTTGTTTCTGGCGGAGGTGCTGCTGATGATGTAATTAAAGTAGGCGGTCTTGAGAC
GGCGGATGGTCGAGGTGAGGTGTGGCAGGCTTGAGATCCAGCTGTTGGGGTGAGTACTCCCTCTCAAAAG
CGGGCATTACTTCTGCGCTAAGATTGTCAGTTTCCAAAAACGAGGAGGATTTGATATTCACCTGGCCCGA
TCTGGCCATACACTTGAGTGACAATGACATCCACTTTGCCTTTCTCTCCACAGGTGTCCACTCCCAGGTC
CAAGTTTGCCACCATGGAGTTTCAGACCCAGGTACTCATGTCCCTGCTGCTCTGCATGTCTGGTGCGGCC
GCCAGAAAGCAGCTGCCCCTGAACACCCCCTACCCCCCCGTGGTGCAGGACGCCCTGAGATGCGACGTGT
GCAGCTTCATCGTGGTCAACGCCCTGTACCAGGTGGAAGCCAAGAGAGAGGAACAGCAGCGGAAGCGGCT
GCAGGTCCGAGAGGACGACGTGCTGGAAGAGGTCGAGAATATGTGCGTGCCCTTCAAGGACCAGGGCCAG
TGGATCAGACAGGTGGCCCTGCAGATGGAAGAGGTGGCCCCCAGCAAGAGAGGCGCCGATAGACCTGCCG
CCGCTACCCCCAGATACCACATGAGCGTGGGCGTGGTGGACTACTACAGCAAGTGCGGCCGGATCTGCGA
GACAGTGGCCGTGCTGTGCGAGGAATGGATGGACAGCGGCTACATGGACGGCTTCAGCAGCCGGCTGGTC
AAAGAGGCCAAGGCCGGCAGAAACATCAGCGACGCCGCCCACAGGGACGTGGTGTTCGGCAGCTTCTGCG
CCCCCAGCCCCCACTGCAAGAAACACGCCACCTTCGTGCGGAAGCTGGACATGGCCCTGACCAAGGACAC
CGAGCTGAGAGAGAGCATCGACGCCGACCGGCCCCAGGAAATCGAGACAGAGGAACGCGAGATGGAAACC
ATGCTGCACCGGCTGACCAGAGAGCAGGGCCAGAGCGCCGACGTGTTCAGCCGGGACGAGATCCGGCGGA
TGAAGGAAGCCTTCGTCACCGGCAACAAAGAGGACCTGCAGGCCGTCGACCCCACCGCCTTCGACCTGAC
CGACGACGAGTTCAGCACCCTGCAGGACTACATGCGGGGCGAGGAACGGAAGCAGCAGCAGCGGCAGAGA
AGGCCCAGCGCCCCTAGCGACGCCGACGATCTGGGCGCGCCCGGCAGCCTGCACCACATCCTGGACGCCC
AGAAGATGCTGTGGAACCACAGGGACAGGAACCTGCCTCCTCTGGCCCCTCTGGGCCCCCACCACCATCA
CCACCATTGAGTCTAGACACGTGATTAATTAAGGATCCCCCGACCTCGACCTCTGGCTAATAAAGGAAAT
TTATTTTCATTGCAATAGTGTGTTGGAATTTTTTGTGTCTCTCACTCGGAAGGACATATGGGAGGGCAAA
TCATTTGGTCGAGATCCCTCGGAGATCTCTAGCTAGAGGATCGATCCCCGCCCCGGACGAACTAAACCTG
ACTACGACATCTCTGCCCCTTCTTCGCGGGGCAGTGCATGTAATCCCTTCAGTTGGTTGGTACAACTTGC
CAACTGGGCCCTGTTCCACATGTGACACGGGGGGGGACCAAACACAAAGGGGTTCTCTGACTGTAGTTGA
CATCCTTATAAATGGATGTGCACATTTGCCAACACTGAGTGGCTTTCATCCTGGAGCAGACTTTGCAGTC
TGTGGACTGCAACACAACATTGCCTTTATGTGTAACTCTTGGCTGAAGCTCTTACACCAATGCTGGGGGA
CATGTACCTCCCAGGGGCCCAGGAAGACTACGGGAGGCTACACCAACGTCAATCAGAGGGGCCTGTGTAG
CTACCGATAAGCGGACCCTCAAGAGGGCATTAGCAATAGTGTTTATAAGGCCCCCTTGTTAACCCTAAAC
GGGTAGCATATGCTTCCCGGGTAGTAGTATATACTATCCAGACTAACCCTAATTCAATAGCATATGTTAC
CCAACGGGAAGCATATGCTATCGAATTAGGGTTAGTAAAAGGGTCCTAAGGAACAGCGATATCTCCCACC
CCATGAGCTGTCACGGTTTTATTTACATGGGGTCAGGATTCCACGAGGGTAGTGAACCATTTTAGTCACA
AGGGCAGTGGCTGAAGATCAAGGAGCGGGCAGTGAACTCTCCTGAATCTTCGCCTGCTTCTTCATTCTCC
TTCGTTTAGCTAATAGAATAACTGCTGAGTTGTGAACAGTAAGGTGTATGTGAGGTGCTCGAAAACAAGG
TTTCAGGTGACGCCCCCAGAATAAAATTTGGACGGGGGGTTCAGTGGTGGCATTGTGCTATGACACCAAT
ATAACCCTCACAAACCCCTTGGGCAATAAATACTAGTGTAGGAATGAAACATTCTGAATATCTTTAACAA
TAGAAATCCATGGGGTGGGGACAAGCCGTAAAGACTGGATGTCCATCTCACACGAATTTATGGCTATGGG
CAACACATAATCCTAGTGCAATATGATACTGGGGTTATTAAGATGTGTCCCAGGCAGGGACCAAGACAGG
TGAACCATGTTGTTACACTCTATTTGTAACAAGGGGAAAGAGAGTGGACGCCGACAGCAGCGGACTCCAC
TGGTTGTCTCTAACACCCCCGAAAATTAAACGGGGCTCCACGCCAATGGGGCCCATAAACAAAGACAAGT
GGCCACTCTTTTTTTTGAAATTGTGGAGTGGGGGCACGCGTCAGCCCCCACACGCCGCCCTGCGGTTTTG
GACTGTAAAATAAGGGTGTAATAACTTGGCTGATTGTAACCCCGCTAACCACTGCGGTCAAACCACTTGC
CCACAAAACCACTAATGGCACCCCGGGGAATACCTGCATAAGTAGGTGGGCGGGCCAAGATAGGGGCGCG
ATTGCTGCGATCTGGAGGACAAATTACACACACTTGCGCCTGAGCGCCAAGCACAGGGTTGTTGGTCCTC
ATATTCACGAGGTCGCTGAGAGCACGGTGGGCTAATGTTGCCATGGGTAGCATATACTACCCAAATATCT
GGATAGCATATGCTATCCTAATCTATATCTGGGTAGCATAGGCTATCCTAATCTATATCTGGGTAGCATA
TGCTATCCTAATCTATATCTGGGTAGTATATGCTATCCTAATTTATATCTGGGTAGCATAGGCTATCCTA
ATCTATATCTGGGTAGCATATGCTATCCTAATCTATATCTGGGTAGTATATGCTATCCTAATCTGTATCC
GGGTAGCATATGCTATCCTAATAGAGATTAGGGTAGTATATGCTATCCTAATTTATATCTGGGTAGCATA
TACTACCCAAATATCTGGATAGCATATGCTATCCTAATCTATATCTGGGTAGCATATGCTATCCTAATCT
ATATCTGGGTAGCATAGGCTATCCTAATCTATATCTGGGTAGCATATGCTATCCTAATCTATATCTGGGT
AGTATATGCTATCCTAATTTATATCTGGGTAGCATAGGCTATCCTAATCTATATCTGGGTAGCATATGCT
ATCCTAATCTATATCTGGGTAGTATATGCTATCCTAATCTGTATCCGGGTAGCATATGCTATCCTCATGA
TAAGCTGTCAAACATGAGAATTTTCTTGAAGACGAAAGGGCCTCGTGATACGCCTATTTTTATAGGTTAA
TGTCATGATAATAATGGTTTCTTAGACGTCAGGTGGCACTTTTCGGGGAAATGTGCGCGGAACCCCTATT
TGTTTATTTTTCTAAATACATTCAAATATGTATCCGCTCATGAGACAATAACCCTGATAAATGCTTCAAT
AATATTGAAAAAGGAAGAGTATGAGTATTCAACATTTCCGTGTCGCCCTTATTCCCTTTTTTGCGGCATT
TTGCCTTCCTGTTTTTGCTCACCCAGAAACGCTGGTGAAAGTAAAAGATGCTGAAGATCAGTTGGGTGCA
CGAGTGGGTTACATCGAACTGGATCTCAACAGCGGTAAGATCCTTGAGAGTTTTCGCCCCGAAGAACGTT
TTCCAATGATGAGCACTTTTAAAGTTCTGCTATGTGGCGCGGTATTATCCCGTGTTGACGCCGGGCAAGA
GCAACTCGGTCGCCGCATACACTATTCTCAGAATGACTTGGTTGAGTACTCACCAGTCACAGAAAAGCAT
CTTACGGATGGCATGACAGTAAGAGAATTATGCAGTGCTGCCATAACCATGAGTGATAACACTGCGGCCA
ACTTACTTCTGACAACGATCGGAGGACCGAAGGAGCTAACCGCTTTTTTGCACAACATGGGGGATCATGT
AACTCGCCTTGATCGTTGGGAACCGGAGCTGAATGAAGCCATACCAAACGACGAGCGTGACACCACGATG
CCTGCAGCAATGGCAACAACGTTGCGCAAACTATTAACTGGCGAACTACTTACTCTAGCTTCCCGGCAAC
AATTAATAGACTGGATGGAGGCGGATAAAGTTGCAGGACCACTTCTGCGCTCGGCCCTTCCGGCTGGCTG
GTTTATTGCTGATAAATCTGGAGCCGGTGAGCGTGGGTCTCGCGGTATCATTGCAGCACTGGGGCCAGAT
GGTAAGCCCTCCCGTATCGTAGTTATCTACACGACGGGGAGTCAGGCAACTATGGATGAACGAAATAGAC
AGATCGCTGAGATAGGTGCCTCACTGATTAAGCATTGGTAACTGTCAGACCAAGTTTACTCATATATACT
TTAGATTGATTTAAAACTTCATTTTTAATTTAAAAGGATCTAGGTGAAGATCCTTTTTGATAATCTCATG
ACCAAAATCCCTTAACGTGAGTTTTCGTTCCACTGAGCGTCAGACCCCGTAGAAAAGATCAAAGGATCTT
CTTGAGATCCTTTTTTTCTGCGCGTAATCTGCTGCTTGCAAACAAAAAAACCACCGCTACCAGCGGTGGT
TTGTTTGCCGGATCAAGAGCTACCAACTCTTTTTCCGAAGGTAACTGGCTTCAGCAGAGCGCAGATACCA
AATACTGTTCTTCTAGTGTAGCCGTAGTTAGGCCACCACTTCAAGAACTCTGTAGCACCGCCTACATACC
TCGCTCTGCTAATCCTGTTACCAGTGGCTGCTGCCAGTGGCGATAAGTCGTGTCTTACCGGGTTGGACTC
AAGACGATAGTTACCGGATAAGGCGCAGCGGTCGGGCTGAACGGGGGGTTCGTGCACACAGCCCAGCTTG
GAGCGAACGACCTACACCGAACTGAGATACCTACAGCGTGAGCTATGAGAAAGCGCCACGCTTCCCGAAG
GGAGAAAGGCGGACAGGTATCCGGTAAGCGGCAGGGTCGGAACAGGAGAGCGCACGAGGGAGCTTCCAGG
GGGAAACGCCTGGTATCTTTATAGTCCTGTCGGGTTTCGCCACCTCTGACTTGAGCGTCGATTTTTGTGA
TGCTCGTCAGGGGGGCGGAGCCTATGGAAAAACGCCAGCAACGCGGCCTTTTTACGGTTCCTGGCCTTTT
GCTGGCCTTTTGCTCACATGTTCTTTCCTGCGTTATCCCCTGATTCTGTGGATAACCGTATTACCGCCTT
TGAGTGAGCTGATACCGCTCGCCGCAGCCGAACGACCGAGCGCAGCGAGTCAGTGAGCGAGGAAGCGGAA
GAGCGCCCAATACGCAAACCGCCTCTCCCCGCGCGTTGGCCGATTCATTAATGCAGCTGGCACGACAGGT
TTCCCGACTGGAAAGCGGGCAGTGAGCGCAACGCAATTAATGTGAGTTAGCTCACTCATTAGGCACCCCA
GGCTTTACACTTTATGCTTCCGGCTCGTATGTTGTGTGGAATTGTGAGCGGATAACAATTTCACACAGGA
AACAGCTATGACCATGATTACGCCAAGCTCTAGCTAGAGGTCGACCAATTCTCATGTTTGACAGCTTATC
ATCGCAGATCCGGGCAACGTTGTTGCCATTGCTGCAGGCGCAGAACTGGTAGGTATGGAAGATCTATACA
TTGAATCAATATTGGCAATTAGCCATATTAGTCATTGGTTATATAGCATAAATCAATATTGGCTATTGGC
CATTGCATACGTTGTATCTATATCATAATATGTACATTTATATTGGCTCATGTCCAATATGACCGCCATG
TT
Features (pLannotate 1.2.2; 17 found; start..end, strand, type, name):
      1..380     +  enhancer       CMV enhancer: human cytomegalovirus immediate early enhancer
    382..581     +  promoter       CMV promoter: human cytomegalovirus (CMV) immediate early promoter
    649..687     +  misc_feature   Ad SA (fragment): adenovirus major late transcript splice acceptor (Friedrich and Soriano, 1991)
    720..929     -  CDS            PTP (fragment): TERM_ADE02 - Experimental evidence at protein level: Swiss-Prot protein existence level 1. Protein covalently bound to the viral DNA that acts as a primer for viral genomic replication by DNA strand displacement. Assembles on the viral origin of replication in an initiation complex with viral polymerase, DBP, host NFIA and host POU2F1/OCT1. During initiation, the polymerase covalently couples the first dCTP with Ser- 580 of pTP. The terminal protein stimulates the template activity over 20 fold compared to protein-free templates. Neo-synthesized viral genomes are linked to two preterminal prot
    960..1049    +  intron         chimeric intron (fragment): chimera between introns from adenovirus and immunoglobulin heavy chain genes
   1068..1114    +  CDS            IgH signal sequence (fragment): signal sequence from the mouse immunoglobulin heavy chain variable region
   2229..2284    +  polyA_signal   β-globin poly(A) signal: rabbit β-globin polyadenylation signal (Gil and Proudfoot, 1987)
   2798..4479    -  rep_origin     oriP (fragment): Epstein-Barr virus oriP replication origin (Yates et al., 2000)
   4606..4710    +  promoter       AmpR promoter: bla
   4711..5571    +  CDS            AmpR: β-lactamase; bla; confers resistance to ampicillin, carbenicillin, and related antibiotics
   5742..6330    +  rep_origin     ori: high-copy-number ColE1/pMB1/pBR322/pUC origin of replication
   6513..6605    +  CDS            lacI (fragment): lac repressor; lacI; The lac repressor binds to the lac operator to inhibit transcription in E. coli. This inhibition can be relieved by adding lactose or isopropyl-β-D-thiogalactopyranoside (IPTG).
   6618..6639    +  protein_bind   CAP binding site: CAP binding activates transcription in the presence of cAMP. E. coli catabolite activator protein
   6654..6684    +  promoter       lac promoter: promoter for the E. coli lac operon
   6692..6708    +  protein_bind   lac operator: The lac repressor binds to the lac operator to inhibit transcription in E. coli. This inhibition can be relieved by adding lactose or isopropyl-β-D-thiogalactopyranoside (IPTG). lac repressor encoded by lacI
   6778..6794    +  promoter       tet promoter (fragment): E. coli promoter for tetracycline efflux protein gene
   6804..6829    -  CDS            bla(M) (fragment): β-lactamase lacking the signal sequence; bla(M); allows cytosolic expression of β-lactamase
