[The description below was written by a language model from this plasmid's Addgene catalogue record and pLannotate feature annotations shown in this document.]
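Description:
D53_Ld_365900 is a mammalian expression plasmid built on the pTT3 backbone. It is designed to produce the extracellular region (ectodomain) of a Leishmania donovani protein as a soluble, secreted recombinant protein. The 870 bp insert encodes a conserved hypothetical protein (LDPBK_365900). In bacteria the plasmid is maintained at high copy through a ColE1/pUC-type origin and selected with ampicillin via the β-lactamase gene. The backbone also carries a fragment of the Epstein-Barr virus oriP, which supports episomal retention and so boosts transient expression in mammalian cells that supply EBNA1.

Expression is driven by the human CMV immediate-early enhancer and promoter. Next come adenovirus-derived leader and splice elements and a chimeric intron fragment; the short "PTP" hit on the opposite strand most likely reflects this adenoviral leader region rather than a functional coding sequence. A mouse immunoglobulin heavy chain signal sequence fragment sits immediately upstream of the insert position and would direct the parasite ectodomain into the secretory pathway. The rabbit β-globin polyadenylation signal terminates the transcript. The annotation tool did not label the insert or its tags, which presumably occupy the unannotated stretch between the signal peptide and the poly(A) signal. According to the catalogue fields, the protein carries a C-terminal biotinylation sequence and a His tag, which would allow enzymatic biotinylation for capture on streptavidin and purification by metal affinity. The remaining lac, tet and bla fragments are backbone remnants. The associated publication concerns a systematic study of L. donovani cell surface and secreted proteins.
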