Addgene plasmid #135866: D53_Ld_365900
Purpose: Expression of Leishmania donovani ectodomain in mammalian cells
Depositing lab: Gavin Wright. Depositing organization: Wellcome Sanger Institute. Publication: Systematic identification of genes encoding cell surface and secreted proteins that are essential for in vitro growth and infection in Leishmania donovani. Roberts AJ, Ong HB, Clare S, Brandt C, Harcourt K, Franssen SU, Cotton JA, Muller-Sienerth N, Wright GJ. PLoS Pathog. 2022 Feb 24;18(2):e1010364. doi: 10.1371/journal.ppat.1010364. eCollection 2022 Feb. PubMed 35202447.
Backbone
  Vector backbone: pTT3
  Backbone manufacturer: Yves Durocher, NRC
  Backbone size w/o insert (bp): 6132
  Vector type: Mammalian Expression
Growth in bacteria
  Bacterial resistance: Ampicillin, 100 μg/mL
  Growth temperature: 37°C
  Growth strain: DH5alpha
  Copy number: High Copy
Gene/Insert
  Gene/Insert name: hypothetical protein, conserved (alt name: LDPBK_365900)
  Species: Leishmania donovani
  Insert size (bp): 870
  Tag / fusion protein: biotinylation sequence and His tag (C terminal on insert)
  Cloning method: Unknown
Terms and licenses: Academic/Nonprofit Terms; Industry Terms: Not Available to Industry
How to cite: D53_Ld_365900 was a gift from Gavin Wright (Addgene plasmid # 135866 ; http://n2t.net/addgene:135866 ; RRID:Addgene_135866)
